Addgene plasmid #31173: pET24c(+)-EFTs
Depositing lab: Linda Spremulli. Depositing organization: University of North Carolina at Chapel Hill. Publication: Role of the conserved aspartate and phenylalanine residues in prokaryotic and mitochondrial elongation factor Ts in guanine nucleotide exchange. Zhang Y, Li X, Spremulli LL. FEBS Lett. 1996 Aug 12. 391(3):330-2. 10.1016/0014-5793(96)00789-2 PubMed 8765000.
Backbone
  Vector backbone: pET24c(+)
  Backbone manufacturer: Novagen
  Backbone size w/o insert (bp): 5300
  Vector type: Bacterial Expression
Growth in bacteria
  Bacterial resistance: Kanamycin, 50 μg/mL
  Growth temperature: 37°C
  Growth strain: DH5alpha
  Growth instructions: BL21.
  Copy number: High Copy
Gene/Insert
  Gene/Insert name: E. coli elongation factor Ts (alt name: EF-Ts)
  Species: E. coli
  Insert size (bp): 849
  Tag / fusion protein: His (C terminal on backbone)
  Cloning method: Restriction Enzyme; 5′ cloning site NdeI (not destroyed); 3′ cloning site XhoI (not destroyed)
  Sequencing primers: 5′ vector; 3′ vector
Terms and licenses: Academic/Nonprofit Terms; Industry Terms: Not Available to Industry
How to cite: pET24c(+)-EFTs was a gift from Linda Spremulli (Addgene plasmid # 31173 ; http://n2t.net/addgene:31173 ; RRID:Addgene_31173)
