[The description below was written by a language model from this plasmid's Addgene catalogue record.]
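Description:
pET24c(+)-EFTs is a bacterial expression plasmid built on the Novagen pET24c(+) backbone (about 5.3 kb without insert) for producing Escherichia coli elongation factor Ts (EF-Ts) in E. coli. It is selected with kanamycin and is listed as high copy. The record names a standard cloning strain for propagation and also mentions BL21, the type of host generally used for protein production from pET vectors. No feature table accompanies the entry, so individual backbone elements are not itemised. As a general property of the pET series, expression is driven by a T7 promoter under lac operator control and requires a host that supplies T7 RNA polymerase, typically upon IPTG induction.

The insert is the 849 bp E. coli EF-Ts coding sequence, cloned by restriction digestion between NdeI at the 5′ end and XhoI at the 3′ end, with both sites retained. Use of NdeI places the gene's start codon at the vector's translation initiation position, and cloning into XhoI joins the open reading frame to the backbone-encoded C-terminal His tag, allowing purification of the recombinant protein by immobilised metal affinity chromatography.

EF-Ts is the guanine nucleotide exchange factor for elongation factor Tu, promoting release of GDP so that EF-Tu can be recharged with GTP during translation elongation. The associated publication concerns the role of conserved aspartate and phenylalanine residues in prokaryotic and mitochondrial EF-Ts in nucleotide exchange, so this construct is suited to preparing purified His-tagged EF-Ts for biochemical studies of that kind. The record lists no mutations in the insert.
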