>Addgene plasmid #31173 | pET24c(+)-EFTs | addgene partial sequence | sequence record 36733 | T7-term
TTTCGGGCTTTGTTAGCAGCCGGATCTCAGTGGTGGTGGTGGTGGTGCTCGAGAGACTGCTTGGACATCG
CAGCAACTTCTGCTGCAAAGTCAGTCTCAACTTTCTCGATGCCTTCACCCACTTCGAAGCGGATGAAGCC
AGTCACTTCAGCGTTATGCTCTTTCAGCAGCTGACCAACAGTTTTGCTTGGTTCCATAACGAACGGCTGA
CCGGTCAGAGAAACTTCGCCGGTGAATTTCTTCATGCGGCCTTCAACCATTTTCTCTGCGATTTCTTTCG
GCTTACCAGACTGCATCGCGATATCCAGCTGTACCTGGTATTCTTTTTCTACCACTTCAGCGGATACGTC
TTCCGGTTTGATGAATTCTGGCTTGCTTGCAGCAACGTGCATAGCGATGTGTTTAACCAGCTCTTCGTCA
GCGCCTTTAGCAGCAACCAGAACGCCGATACGCGCACCGTGCTGATAAGAACCCAGAACGTCGCCTTCCA
GCGCAGCAACGCGGCGAATGTTGATGTTTTCACCAATTTTCGCTACCAGCGCAACACGTTCTTCTTCGAA
CTGTGCTTTCAGAACTTCAACGTCAGTGATTTTGCCAGCAACAGCTGCGTCCAGAACTTTGTCTGCGAAC
GCCTGGAAACCAGCGTCTTTTGCAACGAAGTCAGTCTGGCAGTTAACTTCCAGAATGATGCCGTAGTTGC
CGTCGATTTTGGTTTTGATCACGCCGTCAGCAGCAACGTTGCCTGC
